>Addgene plasmid #65947 | GIV-WT - FLAG | addgene partial sequence | sequence record 127194 | CMV-F 5'-CGCAAATGGGCGGTAGGCGTG-3'
CTATATAAGCAGAGCTCGTTTAGTGAACCGTCAGAATTAAGCTTGCGGCCGCATGGAGAACGAAATTTTT
ACTCCCCTTCTGGAGCAGTTCATGACCAGCCCTTTGGTCACTTGGGTTAAAACGTTTGGACCTCTGGCCG
CAGGAAATGGGACCAACCTTGATGAATATGTGGCTTTGGTGGATGGGGTATTCTTGAACCAGGTCATGCT
CCAAATTAATCCTAAATTGGAGAGTCAGAGAGTAAATAAAAAAGTCAATAATGATGCCTCACTTAGAATG
CACAATCTATCCATTTTGGTGAGACAGATAAAATTTTATTACCAGGAGACTTTGCAGCAATTGATCATGA
TGTCGTTGCCAAATGTCTTAATCATTGGCAAAAATCCCTTTTCTGAACAAGGCACAGAAGAAGTTAAAAA
ACTGCTTTTACTTTTATTGGGTTGTGCAGTTCAGTGTCAGAAAAAAGAGGAATTTATTGAAAGAATTCAA
GGTTTAGATTTTGATACAAAAGCAGCGGTTGCCGCACATATTCAAGAGGTAACTCATAATCAGGAAAATG
TGTTTGACCTGCAATGGATGGAAGTGACTGATATGTCGCAGGAGGACATAGAACCACTCTTGAAAAATAT
GGCATTGCATCTAAAAAGACTTATAGATGAGAGAGATGAACATTCAGAGACTATCATAGAACTCTCTGAA
GAGCGGGATGGTCTCCATTTTCTACCCCATGCCTCTTCATCTGCACAGTCACCCTGTGGTTCTCCAGGCA
TGAAGCGAACAGAAAGTCGACAACATCTGTCGGTGGAACTGGCAGATGCTAAAGCCAAGATAAGAAGGCT
ACGGCAGGAATTGGAGGAAAAGACTGAGCAGTTGTTGGATTGTAAACAAGAACTTGAGCAAATGGAAATA
GAACTCAAAAGGCTGCAACAAGAGAACATGAATTTGCTTTCGGATGCTCGCTCTGCCAGAATGTACCGAG
ATGAATTAGATGCACTTCGAGAGAAAGCAGTCAGAGTCGATAAGCTTGAAAGTGAAGTC
