>Addgene plasmid #65947 | GIV-WT - FLAG | addgene partial sequence | sequence record 127195 | hGH-PA-R 5'-CCAGCTTGGTTCCCAATAGA-3'
GGTTGTCTTCCCAACTTGCCCCTTGCTCCATACCACCCCCCTCCACCCCATAATATTATAGAAGGACACC
TAGTCAGACAAAATGATGCAACTTAATTTTATTAGGACAAGGCTGGTGGGCACTGGAGTGGCAACTTCCA
GGGCCAGGAGAGGCACTGGGGAGGGGTCACAGGGATGCCACCCGGGATCACTACTTGTCATCGTCATCCT
TGTAGTCGATGTCATGATCTTTATAATCACCGTCATGGTCTTTGTAGTCAGCCCGGGATCCTGAGGAGCT
TTGTTGCTCCCTAGACCTGCTTTTTGAATTTCTGCTTTCTTGTACTTTGTCCACATTAGATGCTGCAGTG
GTGTTGCTGTCAGCAGCAGCTGGTGGTGAATCAACTGATATAGGCAGTCTACTGTCCTTGGTCAAAAAAT
CATGGATGCTTGTCCTTCGTGTAGTTCCTTCGGCAGTTGAGATCACGCTGCTTGCACGAGGTAAAGTTGC
ATAAGGGTTACTATCTTTTGATTGTCGTGACAGAGAAGATTCTTTTACTAATTTTATTTTTCCTTGAGTG
CCTGGTGTAGGTTTTCCCGCAGAACTAATGAAGTAGGTATCTTCAGTTTTTCGAGGACCAGGTCTCAAAA
ACTCAGGCTTAGTTGTCCGTCTATCATAGAAGTCCCCTGGGGTTTTTCCACTTACTGACCTGGCCAGACC
ACAGCTAACTGGTTTGTCTTTTCCCAAAAAGTCAGAAGAGACAGACAAACTTTTCATTACTTCATCTAAA
AGATTCTCTTGACTTGAGGACTTTATCTGTACTGAGGTAAGCTTATTGCTTTCTTCCAAAAACTGTTGTA
GAGTAACAACTTCACTTCCAGGGGAACCAGTTTTGATCTTGTGATGTCGACTCTCCAGTGTTTCAGATAT
TTTGTGCTGGAGCACTGGGCTTGATCTGGTCTGTCTTTTCA
