[The description below was written by a language model from this plasmid's Addgene catalogue record.]
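Description:
GIV-WT - FLAG is a mammalian expression plasmid built on the p3XFLAG-CMV-14 backbone and carrying the wild-type human GIV/Girdin coding sequence (gene symbol CCDC88A), an insert of about 5.6 kb. The cDNA was placed between the NotI and BamHI sites by restriction cloning, and both sites remain intact. Transcription is driven by the CMV promoter, a strong constitutive promoter active in most mammalian cell lines. The insert is fused in frame to a C-terminal 3xFLAG epitope, so the protein can be detected or immunoprecipitated with anti-FLAG antibodies without a GIV-specific reagent. The 3′ sequencing primer named in the record is directed against an hGH polyadenylation region, which suggests that signal terminates the transcript, although no feature table is provided to confirm this.

The plasmid is propagated in E. coli under ampicillin selection and is recorded as low copy. A neomycin resistance marker allows G418 selection of stably transfected mammalian cells. The recorded total vector size of 6300 bp appears to describe the backbone alone, since the insert is almost that long by itself; the size of the complete construct is not given separately.

The stated purpose is expression of GIV/Girdin in mammalian cells. The associated publication concerns the structural basis for activation of trimeric Gi proteins by growth factor receptors via GIV. In that context, the construct would serve as the tagged wild-type form for expression, localisation, and protein interaction experiments, and presumably as the reference for comparison with mutant versions.
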