Addgene plasmid #65947: GIV-WT - FLAG
Purpose: Expression GIV/Girdin in Mammalian cell
Depositing lab: Pradipta Ghosh. Depositing organization: University of California, San Diego (UCSD). Publication: Structural basis for activation of trimeric Gi proteins by multiple growth factor receptors via GIV/Girdin. Lin C, Ear J, Midde K, Lopez-Sanchez I, Aznar N, Garcia-Marcos M, Kufareva I, Abagyan R, Ghosh P. Mol Biol Cell. 2014 Nov 5;25(22):3654-71. doi: 10.1091/mbc.E14-05-0978. Epub 2014 Sep 3. PubMed 25187647.
Backbone
  Vector backbone: p3XFLAG-CMV-14
  Total vector size (bp): 6300
  Vector type: Mammalian Expression
  Selectable markers: Neomycin (select with G418)
Growth in bacteria
  Bacterial resistance: Ampicillin, 100 μg/mL
  Growth temperature: 37°C
  Growth strain: DH5alpha
  Copy number: Low Copy
Gene/Insert
  Gene/Insert name: GIV/Girdin
  Species: H. sapiens (human)
  Insert size (bp): 5610
  GenBank ID: BAE44387.1, AB201172.1
  Entrez Gene: CCDC88A (a.k.a. APE, GIRDIN, GIV, GRDN, HkRP1, KIAA1212, PEHO, PEHOL)
  Promoter: CMV
  Tag / fusion protein: 3xFlag (C terminal on insert)
  Cloning method: Restriction Enzyme; 5′ cloning site NotI (not destroyed); 3′ cloning site BamHI (not destroyed)
  Sequencing primers: 5′ CMV-F; 3′ hGH-PA-R (5'-CCAGCTTGGTTCCCAATAGA-3')
Terms and licenses: Academic/Nonprofit Terms; Industry Terms: Not Available to Industry
How to cite: GIV-WT - FLAG was a gift from Pradipta Ghosh (Addgene plasmid # 65947 ; http://n2t.net/addgene:65947 ; RRID:Addgene_65947)
